>Addgene plasmid #213254 | GNRHR-DuET | addgene full sequence | sequence record 430804 | Addgene NGS Result
CTGAGCGTCAGACCCCGTAGAAAAGATCAAAGGATCTTCTTGAGATCCTTTTTTTCTGCGCGTAATCTGC
TGCTTGCAAACAAAAAAACCACCGCTACCAGCGGTGGTTTGTTTGCCGGATCAAGAGCTACCAACTCTTT
TTCCGAAGGTAACTGGCTTCAGCAGAGCGCAGATACCAAATACCGTTCTTCTAGTGTAGCCGTAGTTAGG
CCACCACTTCAAGAACTCTGTAGCACCGCCTACATACCTCGCTCTGCTAATCCTGTTACCAGTGGCTGCT
GCCAGTGGCGATAAGTCGTGTCTTACCGGGTTGGACTCAAGACGATAGTTACCGGATAAGGCGCAGCGGT
CGGGCTGAACGGGGGGTTCGTGCACACAGCCCAGCTTGGAGCGAACGACCTACACCGAACTGAGATACCT
ACAGCGTGAGCTATGAGAAAGCGCCACGCTTCCCGAAGGGAGAAAGGCGGACAGGTATCCGGTAAGCGGC
AGGGTCGGAACAGGAGAGCGCACGAGGGAGCTTCCAGGGGGAAACGCCTGGTATCTTTATAGTCCTGTCG
GGTTTCGCCACCTCTGACTTGAGCGTCGATTTTTGTGATGCTCGTCAGGGGGGCGGAGCCTATGGAAAAA
CGCCAGCAACGCGGCCTTTTTACGGTTCCTGGCCTTTTGCTGGCCTTTTGCTCACATGTTCTTTCCTGCG
TTATCCCCTGATTCTGTGGATAACCGTATTACCGCCTTTGAGTGAGCTGATACCGCTCGCCGCAGCCGAA
CGACCGAGCGCAGCGAGTCAGTGAGCGAGGAAGCGGAAGAGCGCCCAATACGCAAACCGCCTCTCCCCGC
GCGTTGGCCGATTCATTAATGCAGCTGGCACGACAGGTTTCCCGACTGGAAAGCGGGCAGTGAGCGCAAC
GCAATTAATGTGAGTTAGCTCACTCATTAGGCACCCCAGGCTTTACACTTTATGCTTCCGGCTCGTATGT
TGTGTGGAATTGTGAGCGGATAACAATTTCACACAGGAAACAGCTATGACCATGATTACGCCAAGCTCTA
GCTAGAGGTCGACGGTATACAGACATGATAAGATACATTGATGAGTTTGGACAAACCACAACTAGAATGC
AGTGAAAAAAATGCTTTATTTGTGAAATTTGTGATGCTATTGCTTTATTTGTAACCATTATAAGCTGCAA
TAAACAAGTTGGGGTGGGCGAAGAACTCCAGCATGAGATCCCCGCGCTGGAGGATCATCCAGCCGGCGTC
CCGGAAAACGATTCCGAAGCCCAACCTTTCATAGAAGGCGGCGGTGGAATCGAAATCTCGTGATGGCAGG
TTGGGCGTCGCTTGGTCGGTCATTTCGAACCCCAGAGTCCCGCTCAGAAGAACTCGTCAAGAAGGCGATA
GAAGGCGATGCGCTGCGAATCGGGAGCGGCGATACCGTAAAGCACGAGGAAGCGGTCAGCCCATTCGCCG
CCAAGCTCTTCAGCAATATCACGGGTAGCCAACGCTATGTCCTGATAGCGGTCCGCCACACCCAGCCGGC
CACAGTCGATGAATCCAGAAAAGCGGCCATTTTCCACCATGATATTCGGCAAGCAGGCATCGCCATGGGT
CACGACGAGATCCTCGCCGTCGGGCATGCGCGCCTTGAGCCTGGCGAACAGTTCGGCTGGCGCGAGCCCC
TGATGCTCTTCGTCCAGATCATCCTGATCGACAAGACCGGCTTCCATCCGAGTACGTGCTCGCTCGATGC
GATGTTTCGCTTGGTGGTCGAATGGGCAGGTAGCCGGATCAAGCGTATGCAGCCGCCGCATTGCATCAGC
CATGATGGATACTTTCTCGGCAGGAGCAAGGTGAGATGACAGGAGATCCTGCCCCGGCACTTCGCCCAAT
AGCAGCCAGTCCCTTCCCGCTTCAGTGACAACGTCGAGCACAGCTGCGCAAGGAACGCCCGTCGTGGCCA
GCCACGATAGCCGCGCTGCCTCGTCCTGCAGTTCATTCAGGGCACCGGACAGGTCGGTCTTGACAAAAAG
AACCGGGCGCCCCTGCGCTGACAGCCGGAACACGGCGGCATCAGAGCAGCCGATTGTCTGTTGTGCCCAG
TCATAGCCGAATAGCCTCTCCACCCAAGCGGCCGGAGAACCTGCGTGCAATCCATCTTGTTCAATCATGC
GAAACGATCCTCATCCTGTCTCTTGATCAGATCCGAAAATGGATATACAAGCTCCCGGGAGCTTTTTGCA
AAAGCCTAGGCCTCCAAAAAAGCCTCCTCACTACTTCTGGAATAGCTCAGAGGCAGAGGCGGCCTCGGCC
TCTGCATAAATAAAAAAAATTAGTCAGCCATGGGGCGGAGAATGGGCGGAACTGGGCGGAGTTAGGGGCG
GGATGGGCGGAGTTAGGGGCGGGACTATGGTTGCTGACTAATTGAGATGCATGCTTTGCATACTTCTGCC
TGCTGGGGAGCCTGGGGACTTTCCACACCTGGTTGCTGACTAATTGAGATGCATGCTTTGCATACTTCTG
CCTGCTGGGGAGCCTGGGGACTTTCCACACCCTAACTGACACACATTCCACAGAATTAATTCGCGTTAAA
TTTTTGTTAAATCAGCTCATTTTTTAACCAATAGGCCGAAATCGGCAAAATCCCTTATAAATCAAAAGAA
TAGACCGAGATAGGGT
[37 nt withheld, positions 2677-2713]
AAAGAACGTGGACTCCAACGTCAAAGG
[49 nt withheld, positions 2741-2789]
T
[91 nt withheld, positions 2791-2881]
G
[124 nt withheld, positions 2883-3006]
GGGGATACCCCCTAGAGCCCCAGCTGGTTCTTTCCGCCTCAGAAGCCATAGAGCCCACCGCATCCCCAGC
ATGCCTGCTATTGTCTTCCCAATCCTCCCCCTTGCTGTCCTGCCCCACCCCACCCCCCAGAATAGAATGA
CACCTACTCAGACAATGCGATGCAATTTCCTCATTTTATTAGGAAAGGACAGTGGGAGTGGCACCTTCCA
GGGTCAAGGAAGGCACGGGGGAGGGGCAAACAACAGATGGCTGGCAACTAGAAGGCACAGTCGAGGCTGA
TCAGCGGGTTTAAACGGGCCCTCTAGACTCGAGTTAGGCAGGGGCCACCTGAGAAGTCTCGGTCTTAGAC
ACGGTGGTGCTGGCCTCATCGAATTCACCGGTGCGTCCACCGGTATCGATCAGTGAAAAGTACCCATAAA
TAAGAGGGTCAAAACAGGGATTCAGGAAAGCGAAGAGGAAGAAGAAGTGGTTGACCGGATCACTCAGTCG
GTTCAGCATCTCCGGGTCAAACCAATACCAAATCCCCAGAACATAGTAAGGAGTCCAGCACACGGTGAAG
GACGTTGCGAAGGCGACCGTCATTTTAAGTGTCTTCAGCCGTGCTCTAGGGATATTATTCTTTGACTGAT
TCAGCTGAAGTTCATGGGGGTCCTGGTGAAGGACTCTTGTCAGCGTAAAAATTATCTTGGCGTTACAGAT
CAACATGATGAACAGTGGAATAATGAAAAGACAAGAGAAGGTGAAGAAGTTATAAAACGCTTGGTGCCAC
CACTGACTGAAGCTACAGTGAGTGACGCATTGGGAGAACACTTTTGTTTGACCAGAAGAGTCCGCAAGGT
GGATCATTCGGAAGATATACAGTTGTGGCCCTGCGAAGACTGAAGACAGGATCCAAGCGAGCCCCACCAT
GCTTTGGCCCACTTTACTGTTGGATTTAAGCGCCAGAGGTCTTGTAATGGCCAGGCTCCTGTCCAGGGAG
ATGACCACCATCATGAAGGCTGGTGCGTACATTGAGAACAGCTTGAGGTAGGAGAGGACCTTGCACAGCA
GCTCTCCGGCATACCACTGAACTGTTATATTCCACATCCCGTCCAAGGGCATCACAATGAGGGTCTCCAG
CAGATTGGCCAGAGTCAGGTGCTTCAGCAACAGCTTCATCCGGGAGAGTTTCTTCCCTTTCTCCTTCTTT
TGTGTCCATTTCTGCAATTTGAGGAGAAAGGAGGCATTAAATGTAGCGCTCAGCAGGAAGAGGAAGAAAG
TCACAGTGACCCGGATCTTTCCACTAAGTGTAAGTGTGGGAAGATTCCCCTGCATAAGGGGAATGCTGTT
GTTGATGGCACTACAGTGATTCTGGTTCTGCTCTGGAGATGCAGAGTTGGCCATATCGATGCTGGCGTCA
TCATCGTCCTTGTAGTCGGCGAATACCAGGCAGAAGATGTAGCTCAGGGCGATGATCGTCTTCATGGTGG
CGCTAAGCTTAAGTTTAAACGCTAGCCAGCTTGGGTCTCCCTATAGTGAGTCGTATTAATTTCGATAAGC
CAGTAAGCAGTGGGTTCTCTAGTTAGCCAGAGAGCTCTGCTTATATAGACCTCCCACCGTACACGCCTAC
CGCCCATTTGCGTCAATGGGGCGGAGTTGTTACGACATTTTGGAAAGTCCCGTTGATTTTGGTGCCAAAA
CAAACTCCCATTGACGTCAATGGGGTGGAGACTTGGAAATCCCCGTGAGTCAAACCGCTATCCACGCCCA
TTGATGTACTGCCAAAACCGCATCACCATGGTAATAGCGATGACTAATACGTAGATGTACTGCCAAGTAG
GAAAGTCCCATAAGGTCATGTACTGGGCATAATGCCAGGCGGGCCATTTACCGTCATTGACGTCAATAGG
GGGCGTACTTGGCATATGATACACTTGATGTACTGCCAAGTGGGCAGTTTACCGTAAATACTCCACCCAT
TGACGTCAATGGAAAGTCCCTATTGGCGTTACTATGGGAACATACGTCATTATTGACGTCAATGGGCGGG
GGTCGTTGGGCGGTCAGCCAGGCGGGCCATTTACCGTAAGTTATGTAACGCGGAACTCCATATATGGGCT
ATGAACTAATGACCCCGTAATTGATTACTATTAATAACTAGTCAATAATCAATGTCAACGCGTATATCTG
GCCCGTACATCGCGAAGCAGCGCAAAACGCCTAACCCTAAGCAGATTCTTCATGCAAATGTCGGTCAAGC
CTTGCCTTGTTGTAGCTTAAATTTTGCTCGCGCACTACTCAGCGACCTCCAACACACAAGCAGGGAGCAG
ATACTGGCTTAACTATGCGGCATCAGAGCAGATTGTACTGAGAGTGCACCATAGGGGATCGGGAGATCTC
CCGATCCGTCGACGTCAGGTGGCACTTTTCGGGGAAATGTGCGCGGAACCCCTATTTGTTTATTTTTCTA
AATACATTCAAATATGTATCCGCTCATGAGACAATAACCCTGATAAATGCTTCAATAATATTGAAAAAGG
AAGAGTATGAGTATTCAACATTTCCGTGTCGCCCTTATTCCCTTTTTTGCGGCATTTTGCCTTCCTGTTT
TTGCTCACCCAGAAACGCTGGTGAAAGTAAAAGATGCTGAAGATCAGTTGGGTGCACGAGTGGGTTACAT
CGAACTGGATCTCAACAGCGGTAAGATCCTTGAGAGTTTTCGCCCCGAAGAACGTTTTCCAATGATGAGC
ACTTTTAAAGTTCTGCTATGTGGCGCGGTATTATCCCGTATTGACGCCGGGCAAGAGCAACTCGGTCGCC
GCATACACTATTCTCAGAATGACTTGGTTGAGTACTCACCAGTCACAGAAAAGCATCTTACGGATGGCAT
GACAGTAAGAGAATTATGCAGTGCTGCCATAACCATGAGTGATAACACTGCGGCCAACTTACTTCTGACA
ACGATCGGAGGACCGAAGGAGCTAACCGCTTTTTTGCACAACATGGGGGATCATGTAACTCGCCTTGATC
GTTGGGAACCGGAGCTGAATGAAGCCATACCAAACGACGAGCGTGACACCACGATGCCTGTAGCAATGGC
AACAACGTTGCGCAAACTATTAACTGGCGAACTACTTACTCTAGCTTCCCGGCAACAATTAATAGACTGG
ATGGAGGCGGATAAAGTTGCAGGACCACTTCTGCGCTCGGCCCTTCCGGCTGGCTGGTTTATTGCTGATA
AATCTGGAGCCGGTGAGCGTGGGTCTCGCGGTATCATTGCAGCACTGGGGCCAGATGGTAAGCCCTCCCG
TATCGTAGTTATCTACACGACGGGGAGTCAGGCAACTATGGATGAACGAAATAGACAGATCGCTGAGATA
GGTGCCTCACTGATTAAGCATTGGTAACTGTCAGACCAAGTTTACTCATATATACTTTAGATTGATTTAA
AACTTCATTTTTAATTTAAAAGGATCTAGGTGAAGATCCTTTTTGATAATCTCATGACCAAAATCCCTTA
ACGTGAGTTTTCGTTCCA
Features (pLannotate 1.2.2; 21 found; start..end, strand, type, name):
     40..628     +  rep_origin     ori: high-copy-number ColE1/pMB1/pBR322/pUC origin of replication
    811..903     +  CDS            lacI (fragment): lac repressor; lacI; The lac repressor binds to the lac operator to inhibit transcription in E. coli. This inhibition can be relieved by adding lactose or isopropyl-β-D-thiogalactopyranoside (IPTG).
    916..937     +  protein_bind   CAP binding site: CAP binding activates transcription in the presence of cAMP. E. coli catabolite activator protein
    952..982     +  promoter       lac promoter: promoter for the E. coli lac operon
    990..1006    +  protein_bind   lac operator: The lac repressor binds to the lac operator to inhibit transcription in E. coli. This inhibition can be relieved by adding lactose or isopropyl-β-D-thiogalactopyranoside (IPTG). lac repressor encoded by lacI
   1079..1200    -  polyA_signal   SV40 poly(A) signal: SV40 polyadenylation signal
   1195..1353    -  CDS            ble (fragment): BLE_KLEPN - Experimental evidence at protein level: Swiss-Prot protein existence level 1. Binding protein with a strong affinity to the bleomycin family of antibiotics. Binds to CL990; an antimitotic-antibiotic compound. From Klebsiella pneumoniae.
   1377..2168    -  CDS            neo: KKA2_KLEPN - Also known as kan, nptII. Experimental evidence at protein level: Swiss-Prot protein existence level 1. Resistance to kanamycin, neomycin, paromomycin, ribostamycin, butirosin and gentamicin B. From Klebsiella pneumoniae.
   2235..2564    -  promoter       SV40 promoter: SV40 enhancer and early promoter
   2578..3006    -  rep_origin     f1 ori (sequence partly withheld): f1 bacteriophage origin of replication; arrow indicates direction of (+) strand synthesis
   3027..3048    -  promoter       SV40 promoter (fragment): SV40 enhancer and early promoter
   3052..3276    -  polyA_signal   bGH poly(A) signal: bovine growth hormone polyadenylation signal
   3407..4390    -  CDS            GNRHR: GNRHR_HUMAN - Also known as GRHR. Experimental evidence at protein level: Swiss-Prot protein existence level 1. Receptor for gonadotropin releasing hormone (GnRH) that mediates the action of GnRH to stimulate the secretion of the gonadotropic hormones luteinizing hormone (LH) and follicle-stimulating hormone (FSH). This receptor mediates its action by association with G- proteins that activate a phosphatidylinositol-calcium second messenger system. Isoform 2 may act as an inhibitor of GnRH-R signaling. From Homo sapiens (Human).
   4403..4423    -  CDS            3xFLAG (fragment): three tandem FLAG® epitope tags
   4516..4534    -  promoter       T7 promoter: promoter for bacteriophage T7 RNA polymerase
   4550..4583    -  LTR            5' LTR (truncated) (fragment): truncated 5' long terminal repeat (LTR) from HIV-1
   4579..4782    -  promoter       CMV promoter: human cytomegalovirus (CMV) immediate early promoter
   4783..5162    -  enhancer       CMV enhancer: human cytomegalovirus immediate early enhancer
   5317..5369    +  misc_feature   bom (fragment): basis of mobility region from pBR322
   5428..5532    +  promoter       AmpR promoter: bla
   5533..6393    +  CDS            AmpR: β-lactamase; bla; confers resistance to ampicillin, carbenicillin, and related antibiotics
