[The description below was written by a language model from this plasmid's Addgene catalogue record and pLannotate feature annotations shown in this document.]
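Description:
GNRHR-DuET is a mammalian expression plasmid built on the pcDNA 3.1 (+) backbone that carries the human gonadotropin-releasing hormone receptor (GNRHR), a class A G protein-coupled receptor. In E. coli it is maintained as a high-copy plasmid through a ColE1/pUC-type origin and selected with ampicillin via the β-lactamase gene. An f1 origin is also present. For selection in mammalian cells, the backbone provides a neomycin phosphotransferase cassette driven by the SV40 enhancer/early promoter and terminated by an SV40 polyadenylation signal. Small annotated fragments such as lacI, lac promoter/operator, ble, bom and a short HIV-1 LTR-like match appear to be backbone remnants or partial sequence matches rather than functional modules.

The receptor coding sequence sits downstream of the CMV immediate-early enhancer and promoter, which drives strong constitutive transcription in mammalian cells, and is followed by the bovine growth hormone polyadenylation signal. A T7 promoter lies between the CMV promoter and the insert, so the insert could also be transcribed in vitro. According to the catalogue entry, the "DuET" design places a cleavable hemagglutinin signal peptide and a FLAG epitope at the N terminus and a 1D4 epitope at the C terminus. The signal peptide is meant to promote membrane targeting and is removed during processing, leaving the FLAG tag exposed. The feature table detects the FLAG sequence (annotated as a 3xFLAG fragment) just upstream of GNRHR, but it does not separately annotate the signal peptide or the 1D4 tag. The dual tags allow capture and detection of the receptor from either end. The construct is intended for expression in mammalian cells and proteomics studies, and the associated work concerns multiplexed selectivity screening of anti-GPCR antibodies.
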