Addgene plasmid #213254: GNRHR-DuET
Purpose: The DuET construct encodes the named human GPCR engineered with a cleaved hemagglutinin signal peptide, a 5' FLAG and a 3' 1D4 epitope tag optimized for expression in mammalian cells and proteomics studies.
Depositing lab: Thomas Sakmar. Depositing organization: Rockefeller University. Publication: Multiplexed selectivity screening of anti-GPCR antibodies. Dahl L, Kotliar IB, Bendes A, Dodig-Crnkovic T, Fromm S, Elofsson A, Uhlen M, Sakmar TP, Schwenk JM. Sci Adv. 2023 May 3;9(18):eadf9297. doi: 10.1126/sciadv.adf9297. Epub 2023 May 3. PubMed 37134173.
Backbone
  Vector backbone: pcDNA 3.1 (+)
  Vector type: Mammalian Expression
Growth in bacteria
  Bacterial resistance: Ampicillin, 100 μg/mL
  Growth temperature: 37°C
  Growth strain: DH5alpha
  Copy number: High Copy
Gene/Insert
  Gene/Insert name: GNRHR (alt names: Gonadotropin releasing hormone receptor; GRHR, LHRHR)
  Species: H. sapiens (human)
  Entrez Gene: GNRHR (a.k.a. GNRHR1, GRHR, HH7, LHRHR, LRHR)
  Promoter: CMV, T7
  Tag / fusion protein: FLAG (N terminal on insert); 1D4 (C terminal on insert)
  Cloning method: Gibson Cloning
Terms and licenses: Academic/Nonprofit Terms; Industry Terms: Not Available to Industry
Depositor comments: Class: A, Family: Gonadotropin-releasing. Ensembl ID: ENSG00000109163, Uniprot ID: P30968
How to cite: GNRHR-DuET was a gift from Thomas Sakmar (Addgene plasmid # 213254 ; http://n2t.net/addgene:213254 ; RRID:Addgene_213254)
